>Addgene plasmid #152476 | pGBW-m4133993 | addgene full sequence | sequence record 300271 | Addgene NGS Result
GGGCATCGAATCTCGTCAGCTATCGTCAGCTTACCTTTTTGGCAGCGATCGCGGCTCCCGACATCTTGGA
CCATTAGCTCCACAGGTATCTTCTTCCCTCTAGTGGTCATAACAGCAGCTTCAGCTACCTCTCAATTCAA
AAAACCCCTCAAGACCCGTTTAGAGGCCCCAAGGGGTTATGCTATCAATCGTTGCGTTACACACACAAAA
AACCAACACACATCCATCTTCGATGGATAGCGATTTTATTATCTAACTGCTGATCGAGTGTAGCCAGATC
TAGTAATCAATTACGGGGTCATTAGTTCATAGCCCATATATGGAGTTCCGCGTTACATAACTTACGGTAA
ATGGCCCGCCTGGCTGACCGCCCAACGACCCCCGCCCATTGACGTCAATAATGACGTATGTTCCCATAGT
AACGCCAATAGGGACTTTCCATTGACGTCAATGGGTGGAGTATTTACGGTAAACTGCCCACTTGGCAGTA
CATCAAGTGTATCATATGCCAAGTACGCCCCCTATTGACGTCAATGACGGTAAATGGCCCGCCTGGCATT
ATGCCCAGTACATGACCTTATGGGACTTTCCTACTTGGCAGTACATCTACGTATTAGTCATCGCTATTAC
CATGCTGATGCGGTTTTGGCAGTACATCAATGGGCGTGGATAGCGGTTTGACTCACGGGGATTTCCAAGT
CTCCACCCCATTGACGTCAATGGGAGTTTGTTTTGGCACCAAAATCAACGGGACTTTCCAAAATGTCGTA
ACAACTCCGCCCCATTGACGCAAATGGGCGGTAGGCGTGTACGGTGGGAGGTCTATATAAGCAGAGCTGG
TTTAGTGAACCGTCAGATCAGATCTTTGTCGATCCTACCATCCACTCGACACACCCGCCAGCGGCCGCCA
CCATGTCTGATAATGGACCCCAAAATCAGCGAAATGCACCCCGCATTACGTTTGGTGGACCCTCAGATTC
AACTGGCAGTAACCAGAATGGAGAACGCAGTGGGGCGCGATCAAAACAACGTCGGCCCCAAGGTTTACCC
AATAATACTGCGTCTTGGTTCACCGCTCTCACTCAACATGGCAAGGAAGACCTTAAATTCCCTCGAGGAC
AAGGCGTTCCAATTAACACCAATAGCAGTCCAGATGACCAAATTGGCTACTACCGAAGAGCTACCAGACG
AATTCGTGGTGGTGACGGTAAAATGAAAGATCTCAGTCCAAGATGGTATTTCTACTACCTAGGAACTGGG
CCAGAAGCTGGACTTCCCTATGGTGCTAACAAAGACGGCATCATATGGGTTGCAACTGAGGGAGCCTTGA
ATACACCAAAAGATCACATTGGCACCCGCAATCCTGCTAACAATGCTGCAATCGTGCTACAACTTCCTCA
AGGAACAACATTGCCAAAAGGCTTCTACGCAGAAGGGAGCAGAGGCGGCAGTCAAGCCTCTTCTCGTTCC
TCATCACGTAGTCGCAACAGTTCAAGAAATTCAACTCCAGGCAGCAGTAGGGGAACTTCTCCTGCTAGAA
TGGCTGGCAATGGCGGTGATGCTGCTCTTGCTTTGCTGCTGCTTGACAGATTGAACCAGCTTGAGAGCAA
AATGTCTGGTAAAGGCCAACAACAACAAGGCCAAACTGTCACTAAGAAATCTGCTGCTGAGGCTTCTAAG
AAGCCTCGGCAAAAACGTACTGCCACTAAAGCATACAATGTAACACAAGCTTTCGGCAGACGTGGTCCAG
AACAAACCCAAGGAAATTTTGGGGACCAGGAACTAATCAGACAAGGAACTGATTACAAACATTGGCCGCA
AATTGCACAATTTGCCCCCAGCGCTTCAGCGTTCTTCGGAATGTCGCGCATTGGCATGGAAGTCACACCT
TCGGGAACGTGGTTGACCTACACAGGTGCCATCAAATTGGATGACAAAGATCCAAATTTCAAAGATCAAG
TCATTTTGCTGAATAAGCATATTGACGCATACAAAACATTCCCACCAACAGAGCCTAAAAAGGACAAAAA
GAAGAAGGCTGATGAAACTCAAGCCTTACCGCAGAGACAGAAGAAACAGCAAACTGTGACTCTTCTTCCT
GCTGCAGATTTGGATGATTTCTCCAAACAATTGCAACAATCCATGAGCAGTGCTGACTCAACTCAGGCCG
AAAACCTTTACTTTCAGTCGGGACGGCGAATCCCGGGGCTGATAAATCCCTGGAAAAGGAGATGGAAGAA
GAACTTTATTGCAGTGTCTGCGGCTAACCGGTTCAAAAAGATCAGTTCAAGCGGCGCCCTAGATTACGAC
ATTCCTACGACCGCCTCCGAGAATCTCTATTTCCAGGGTGAATTTGGCTTGGCACAACATGACGAGGCCG
TCGATAACAAGTTTAATAAAGAACAGCAGAACGCTTTCTATGAGATCCTTCACTTACCAAATCTGAACGA
AGAGCAACGCAACGCTTTCATTCAGAGCCTGAAAGACGATCCCTCGCAGTCTGCAAATCTCCTGGCCGAA
GCCAAGAAGCTGAATGACGCACAGGCTCCAAAAGTTGATAACAAGTTTAACAAGGAGCAGCAGAATGCTT
TCTACGAGATATTGCACCTTCCTAATCTGAATGAGGAACAAAGAAATGCATTTATCCAGTCCCTAAAAGA
CGATCCATCACAGAGTGCCAACCTGCTTGCGGAAGCCAAAAAGCTCAATGATGCCCAGGCCCCGAAAGTA
GACGCGAACCATCAATAAGCTAGCTTGACTGACTGAGATACAGCGTACCTTCAGCTCACAGACATGATAA
GATACATTGATGAGTTTGGACAAACCACAACTAGAATGCAGTGAAAAAAATGCTTTATTTGTGAAATTTG
TGATGCTATTGCTTTATTTGTAACCATTATAAGCTGCAATAAACAAGTTAACAACAACAATTGCATTCAT
TTTATGTTTCAGGTTCAGGGGGAGGTGTGGGAGGTTTTTTAAAGCAAGTAAAACCTCTACAAATGTGGTA
TTGGCCCATCTCTATCGGTATCGTAGCATAACCCCTTGGGGCCTCTAAACGGGTCTTGAGGGGTTTTTTG
TGCCCCTCGGGCCGGATTGCTATCTACCGGCATTGGCGCAGAAAAAAATGCCTGATGCGACGCTGCGCGT
CTTATACTCCCACATATGCCAGATTCAGCAACGGATACGGCTTCCCCAACTTGCCCACTTCCATACGTGT
CCTCCTTACCAGAAATTTATCCTTAAGGTCGTCAGCTATCCTGCAGGCGATCTCTCGATTTCGATCAAGA
CATTCCTTTAATGGTCTTTTCTGGACACCACTAGGGGTCAGAAGTAGTTCATCAAACTTTCTTCCCTCCC
TAATCTCATTGGTTACCTTGGGCTATCGAAACTTAATTAACCAGTCAAGTCAGCTACTTGGCGAGATCGA
CTTGTCTGGGTTTCGACTACGCTCAGAATTGCGTCAGTCAAGTTCGATCTGGTCCTTGCTATTGCACCCG
TTCTCCGATTACGAGTTTCATTTAAATCATGTGAGCAAAAGGCCAGCAAAAGGCCAGGAACCGTAAAAAG
GCCGCGTTGCTGGCGTTTTTCCATAGGCTCCGCCCCCCTGACGAGCATCACAAAAATCGACGCTCAAGTC
AGAGGTGGCGAAACCCGACAGGACTATAAAGATACCAGGCGTTTCCCCCTGGAAGCTCCCTCGTGCGCTC
TCCTGTTCCGACCCTGCCGCTTACCGGATACCTGTCCGCCTTTCTCCCTTCGGGAAGCGTGGCGCTTTCT
CATAGCTCACGCTGTAGGTATCTCAGTTCGGTGTAGGTCGTTCGCTCCAAGCTGGGCTGTGTGCACGAAC
CCCCCGTTCAGCCCGACCGCTGCGCCTTATCCGGTAACTATCGTCTTGAGTCCAACCCGGTAAGACACGA
CTTATCGCCACTGGCAGCAGCCACTGGTAACAGGATTAGCAGAGCGAGGTATGTAGGCGGTGCTACAGAG
TTCTTGAAGTGGTGGCCTAACTACGGCTACACTAGAAGAACAGTATTTGGTATCTGCGCTCTGCTGAAGC
CAGTTACCTTCGGAAAAAGAGTTGGTAGCTCTTGATCCGGCAAACAAACCACCGCTGGTAGCGGTGGTTT
TTTTGTTTGCAAGCAGCAGATTACGCGCAGAAAAAAAGGATCTCAAGAAGATCCTTTGATCTTTTCTACG
GGGTCTGACGCTCAGTGGAACGAAAACTCACGTTAAGGGATTTTGGTCATGAGATTATCAAAAAGGATCT
TCACCTAGATCCTTTTAAATTAAAAATGAAGTTTTAAATCAATCTAAAGTATATATGAGTAAACTTGGTC
TGACAGTTACCAATGCTTAATCAGTGAGGCACCTATCTCAGCGATCTGTCTATTTCGTTCATCCATAGTT
GCATTTAAATTTCCGAACTCTCCAAGGCCCTCGTCGGAAAATCTTCAAACCTTTCGTCCGATCCATCTTG
CAGGCTACCTCTCGAACGAACTATCGCAAGTCTCTTGGCCGGCCTTGCGCCTTGGCTATTGCTTGGCAGC
GCCTATCGCCAGGTATTACTCCAATCCCGAATATCCGAGATCGGGATCACCCGAGAGAAGTTCAACCTAC
ATCCTCAATCCCGATCTATCCGAGATCCGAGGAATATCGAAATCGGGGCGCGCCTGGTGTACCGAGAACG
ATCCTCTCAGTGCGAGTCTCGACGATCCATATCGTTGCTTGGCAGTCAGCCAGTCGGAATCCAGCTTGGG
ACCCAGGAAGTCCAATCGTCAGATATTGTACTCAAGCCTGGTCACGGCAGCGTACCGATCTGTTTAAACC
TAGATATTGATAGTCTGATCGGTCAACGTATAATCGAGTCCTAGCTTTTGCAAACATCTATCAAGAGACA
GGATCAGCAGGAGGCTTTCGCATGAGTATTCAACATTTCCGTGTCGCCCTTATTCCCTTTTTTGCGGCAT
TTTGCCTTCCTGTTTTTGCTCACCCAGAAACGCTGGTGAAAGTAAAAGATGCTGAAGATCAGTTGGGTGC
GCGAGTGGGTTACATCGAACTGGATCTCAACAGCGGTAAGATCCTTGAGAGTTTTCGCCCCGAAGAACGC
TTTCCAATGATGAGCACTTTTAAAGTTCTGCTATGTGGCGCGGTATTATCCCGTATTGACGCCGGGCAAG
AGCAACTCGGTCGCCGCATACACTATTCTCAGAATGACTTGGTTGAGTATTCACCAGTCACAGAAAAGCA
TCTTACGGATGGCATGACAGTAAGAGAATTATGCAGTGCTGCCATAACCATGAGTGATAACACTGCGGCC
AACTTACTTCTGACAACGATTGGAGGACCGAAGGAGCTAACCGCTTTTTTGCACAACATGGGGGATCATG
TAACTCGCCTTGATCGTTGGGAACCGGAGCTGAATGAAGCCATACCAAACGACGAGCGTGACACCACGAT
GCCTGTAGCAATGGCAACAACCTTGCGTAAACTATTAACTGGCGAACTACTTACTCTAGCTTCCCGGCAA
CAGTTGATAGACTGGATGGAGGCGGATAAAGTTGCAGGACCACTTCTGCGCTCGGCCCTTCCGGCTGGCT
GGTTTATTGCTGATAAATCTGGAGCCGGTGAGCGTGGGTCTCGCGGTATCATTGCAGCACTGGGGCCAGA
TGGTAAGCCCTCCCGTATCGTAGTTATCTACACGACGGGGAGTCAGGCAACTATGGATGAACGAAATAGA
CAGATCGCTGAGATAGGTGCCTCACTGATTAAGCATTGGTAACCGATTCTAGGTGCATTGGCGCAGAAAA
AAATGCCTGATGCGACGCTGCGCGTCTTATACTCCCACATATGCCAGATTCAGCAACGGATACGGCTTCC
CCAACTTGCCCACTTCCATACGTGTCCTCCTTACCAGAAATTTATCCTTAAGATCCCGAATCGTTTAAAC
TCGACTCTGGCTCTATCGAATCTCCGTCGTTTCGAGCTTACGCGAACAGCCGTGGCGCTCATTTGCTCGT
C
Features (pLannotate 1.2.2; 18 found; start..end, strand, type, name):
     62..133     +  misc_feature   5' β-globin insulator: insulator upstream of the human β-globin locus (Farrell et al., 2002)
    138..184     -  terminator     T7 terminator: transcription terminator for bacteriophage T7 RNA polymerase
    202..250     -  polyA_signal   poly(A) signal: synthetic polyadenylation signal
    331..634     +  enhancer       CMV enhancer: human cytomegalovirus immediate early enhancer
    707..724     -  promoter       CMV promoter (fragment): human cytomegalovirus (CMV) immediate early promoter
    787..838     +  promoter       CMVd2 promoter: truncated human cytomegalovirus (CMV) immediate early promoter that yields moderately reduced expression relative to the full-length promoter
    913..2169    +  CDS            N: NCAP_SARS2 - Experimental evidence at protein level: Swiss-Prot protein existence level 1. Packages the positive strand viral genome RNA into a helical ribonucleocapsid (RNP) and plays a fundamental role during virion assembly through its interactions with the viral genome and membrane protein M. Plays an important role in enhancing the efficiency of subgenomic viral RNA transcription as well as viral replication (By similarity). May modulate transforming growth factor-beta signaling by binding host smad3 (By similarity). From Severe acute respiratory syndrome coronavirus 2 (2019-nCoV) (SARS-C
   2224..2301    +  CDS            MYLK2 (fragment): MYLK2_HUMAN - Experimental evidence at protein level: Swiss-Prot protein existence level 1. Implicated in the level of global muscle contraction and cardiac function. Phosphorylates a specific serine in the N-terminus of a myosin light chain. From Homo sapiens (Human).
   2383..2733    +  CDS            spa (fragment): SPA_STAAU - Experimental evidence at protein level: Swiss-Prot protein existence level 1. Plays a role in the inhibition of the host innate and adaptive immune responses. Possesses five immunoglobulin-binding domains that capture both the fragment crystallizable region (Fc region) and the Fab region (part of Ig that identifies antigen) of immunoglobulins (By similarity). In turn, Staphylococcus aureus is protected from phagocytic killing via inhibition of Ig Fc region. In addition, the host elicited B-cell response is prevented due to a decrease of antibody-secreting cell proliferation that en
   2798..2919    -  polyA_signal   SV40 poly(A) signal: SV40 polyadenylation signal
   2942..3011    -  CDS            large T antigen (fragment): large T antigen from SV40 (simian virus 40)
   3034..3080    +  terminator     T7 terminator: transcription terminator for bacteriophage T7 RNA polymerase
   3110..3246    +  terminator     rrnG terminator: transcription terminator from the E. coli ribosomal RNA rrnG operon (Albrechtsen et al., 1991)
   3291..3362    +  misc_feature   3' β-globin insulator: insulator downstream of the human β-globin locus (Farrell et al., 2002)
   3588..4176    -  rep_origin     ori: high-copy-number ColE1/pMB1/pBR322/pUC origin of replication
   4348..4412    -  CDS            bla(M) (fragment): β-lactamase lacking the signal sequence; bla(M); allows cytosolic expression of β-lactamase
   4922..5782    +  CDS            AmpR: β-lactamase; bla; confers resistance to ampicillin, carbenicillin, and related antibiotics
   5795..5931    +  terminator     rrnG terminator: transcription terminator from the E. coli ribosomal RNA rrnG operon (Albrechtsen et al., 1991)
