[The description below was written by a language model from this plasmid's Addgene catalogue record and pLannotate feature annotations shown in this document.]
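Description:
pGBW-m4133993 is a mammalian expression plasmid built on the pTwist_CMV_6 backbone for producing the wild-type nucleocapsid (N) phosphoprotein of SARS-CoV-2. It is maintained in E. coli through a high-copy ColE1/pUC-type origin of replication and selected with ampicillin via a β-lactamase (AmpR) gene. The annotated full sequence is about 6.0 kb. No mammalian selection marker is annotated, which suggests the plasmid is suited to transient transfection rather than stable line selection.

The N coding sequence is driven by the human cytomegalovirus immediate-early enhancer and promoter, giving strong constitutive transcription in most mammalian cell types, and the transcript is terminated by an SV40 polyadenylation signal. The catalogue lists a backbone-encoded C-terminal tag described as a TEV-cleavable TAP tag. This fits the feature table, which shows a short fragment matching myosin light chain kinase (the source of the calmodulin-binding peptide) followed by a fragment of Staphylococcus aureus protein A carrying immunoglobulin-binding domains. These are the two modules of a classical tandem affinity purification tag, in which protein A binds IgG resin, TEV protease releases the bait, and the calmodulin-binding peptide allows a second capture step. The TEV site itself is not separately annotated.

The expression unit is flanked by β-globin insulator elements, T7 and rrnG transcription terminators and an upstream synthetic poly(A) signal, which together shield the cassette from read-through transcription originating elsewhere in the plasmid. The construct is suited to expressing N in mammalian cells for affinity purification and for studying its interaction partners, although the record states only the expression purpose.
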