Addgene plasmid #152476: pGBW-m4133993
Purpose: Mammalian expression plasmid for SARS-CoV-2 N (nucleocapsid)
Depositing lab: Ginkgo Bioworks & Benjie Chen. Depositing organization: Ginkgo Bioworks.
Backbone
  Vector backbone: pTwist_CMV_6
  Backbone size w/o insert (bp): 4180
  Vector type: Mammalian Expression
Growth in bacteria
  Bacterial resistance: Ampicillin, 100 μg/mL
  Growth temperature: 37°C
  Growth strain: DH5alpha
  Copy number: High Copy
Gene/Insert
  Gene/Insert name: SARS-CoV-2 N (nucleocapsid) (alt names: nucleocapsid phosphoprotein; N protein)
  Species: Severe acute respiratory syndrome coronavirus 2
  Insert size (bp): 1253
  Mutation: wt
  Entrez Gene: N (a.k.a. GU280_gp10)
  Promoter: CMV
  Tag / fusion protein: Cleavable TEV;TapTag (C terminal on backbone)
  Cloning method: Unknown
Resource information
  A portion of this plasmid was derived from a plasmid made by: GinkgoBioworks
Depositor comments: NCBI reference sequence: YP_009724397.2
How to cite: pGBW-m4133993 was a gift from Ginkgo Bioworks & Benjie Chen (Addgene plasmid # 152476 ; http://n2t.net/addgene:152476 ; RRID:Addgene_152476)
